Addgene plasmid #118036: Myc-gamma2s
Purpose: GABAA receptor expression (gamma2 short subunit) Myc-tag near N-terminus
Depositing lab: Angel de Blas. Depositing organization: University of Connecticut. Publication: Clustered and non-clustered GABAA receptors in cultured hippocampal neurons. Christie SB, Li RW, Miralles CP, Yang B-, De Blas AL. Mol Cell Neurosci. 2006 Jan;31(1):1-14. doi: 10.1016/j.mcn.2005.08.014. Epub 2005 Sep 21. PubMed 16181787.
Backbone
  Vector backbone: pCDNA3.1
  Vector type: Mammalian Expression
Growth in bacteria
  Bacterial resistance: Ampicillin, 100 μg/mL
  Growth temperature: 37°C
  Growth strain: DH5alpha
  Copy number: High Copy
Gene/Insert
  Gene/Insert name: GABRG2
  Species: R. norvegicus (rat)
  Entrez Gene: Gabrg2
  Tag / fusion protein: cMyc epitope EQKLISEEDL inserted between fourth and fifth amino acids of mature protein after signal peptide is cleaved (N terminal on insert)
  Cloning method: Restriction Enzyme; 5′ cloning site NheI (unknown if destroyed); 3′ cloning site XhoI (unknown if destroyed)
  Sequencing primers: 5′ unknown
Resource information
  A portion of this plasmid was derived from a plasmid made by: cDNA originally cloned in Peter Seeburg’s lab in Heidelberg.
Terms and licenses: Academic/Nonprofit Terms; Industry Terms: Not Available to Industry
How to cite: Myc-gamma2s was a gift from Angel de Blas (Addgene plasmid # 118036 ; http://n2t.net/addgene:118036 ; RRID:Addgene_118036)
