[The description below was written by a language model from this plasmid's Addgene catalogue record and pLannotate feature annotations shown in this document.]
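Description:
Myc-gamma2s is a mammalian expression plasmid built on the pcDNA3.1 backbone that encodes the short splice form of the rat GABAA receptor gamma2 subunit (Gabrg2) carrying a c-Myc epitope. It is about 6.8 kb. In E. coli it is maintained at high copy through a ColE1/pUC-type origin and selected with ampicillin via the β-lactamase gene. An f1 origin is also present, a standard backbone element that allows single-stranded DNA production. For selection in mammalian cells, an SV40 early promoter drives a neomycin phosphotransferase gene followed by an SV40 polyadenylation signal. The short fragments annotated as HIV-1 LTR, ble, lacI, bom and a second SV40 promoter piece appear to be partial annotation matches within backbone sequence rather than functional parts.

The Gabrg2 coding sequence was cloned between the NheI and XhoI sites. It lies downstream of the human CMV immediate-early enhancer and promoter and upstream of the bovine growth hormone polyadenylation signal, giving strong constitutive expression in transfected cells. A T7 promoter sits just before the insert and could support in vitro transcription. The Myc tag is not placed at the very start of the open reading frame. It is inserted between the fourth and fifth residues of the mature protein, so it remains near the N-terminus after the signal peptide is cleaved. Because this region of GABAA subunits is extracellular, the tag should permit antibody detection of receptors at the cell surface. The stated purpose is GABAA receptor expression, and the associated publication examined clustered and non-clustered GABAA receptors in cultured hippocampal neurons.
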