Features (pLannotate 1.2.2; 20 found; start..end, strand, type, name):
      1..380     +  enhancer       CMV enhancer: human cytomegalovirus immediate early enhancer
    381..584     +  promoter       CMV promoter: human cytomegalovirus (CMV) immediate early promoter
    580..613     +  LTR            5' LTR (truncated) (fragment): truncated 5' long terminal repeat (LTR) from HIV-1
    629..647     +  promoter       T7 promoter: promoter for bacteriophage T7 RNA polymerase
    667..2094    +  CDS            Gabrg2: GBRG2_RAT - Experimental evidence at protein level: Swiss-Prot protein existence level 1. Ligand-gated chloride channel which is a component of the heteropentameric receptor for GABA, the major inhibitory neurotransmitter in the brain (PubMed:2561970). Plays an important role in the formation of functional inhibitory GABAergic synapses in addition to mediating synaptic inhibition as a GABA-gated ion channel (By similarity). The gamma2 subunit is necessary but not sufficient for a rapid formation of active synaptic contacts and the synaptogenic effect of this subunit is influenced by the type o
   2144..2368    +  polyA_signal   bGH poly(A) signal: bovine growth hormone polyadenylation signal
   2372..2393    +  promoter       SV40 promoter (fragment): SV40 enhancer and early promoter
   2414..2842    +  rep_origin     f1 ori (sequence partly withheld): f1 bacteriophage origin of replication; arrow indicates direction of (+) strand synthesis
   2856..3185    +  promoter       SV40 promoter: SV40 enhancer and early promoter
   3252..4043    +  CDS            neo: KKA2_KLEPN - Also known as kan, nptII. Experimental evidence at protein level: Swiss-Prot protein existence level 1. Resistance to kanamycin, neomycin, paromomycin, ribostamycin, butirosin and gentamicin B. From Klebsiella pneumoniae.
   4067..4225    +  CDS            ble (fragment): BLE_KLEPN - Experimental evidence at protein level: Swiss-Prot protein existence level 1. Binding protein with a strong affinity to the bleomycin family of antibiotics. Binds to CL990; an antimitotic-antibiotic compound. From Klebsiella pneumoniae.
   4220..4341    +  polyA_signal   SV40 poly(A) signal: SV40 polyadenylation signal
   4414..4430    -  protein_bind   lac operator: The lac repressor binds to the lac operator to inhibit transcription in E. coli. This inhibition can be relieved by adding lactose or isopropyl-β-D-thiogalactopyranoside (IPTG). lac repressor encoded by lacI
   4438..4468    -  promoter       lac promoter: promoter for the E. coli lac operon
   4483..4504    -  protein_bind   CAP binding site: CAP binding activates transcription in the presence of cAMP. E. coli catabolite activator protein
   4517..4609    -  CDS            lacI (fragment): lac repressor; lacI; The lac repressor binds to the lac operator to inhibit transcription in E. coli. This inhibition can be relieved by adding lactose or isopropyl-β-D-thiogalactopyranoside (IPTG).
   4792..5380    -  rep_origin     ori: high-copy-number ColE1/pMB1/pBR322/pUC origin of replication
   5551..6411    -  CDS            AmpR: β-lactamase; bla; confers resistance to ampicillin, carbenicillin, and related antibiotics
   6412..6516    -  promoter       AmpR promoter: bla
   6575..6627    -  misc_feature   bom (fragment): basis of mobility region from pBR322
>Addgene plasmid #118036 | Myc-gamma2s | addgene full sequence | sequence record 228641 | Addgene NGS Result
GACATTGATTATTGACTAGTTATTAATAGTAATCAATTACGGGGTCATTAGTTCATAGCCCATATATGGA
GTTCCGCGTTACATAACTTACGGTAAATGGCCCGCCTGGCTGACCGCCCAACGACCCCCGCCCATTGACG
TCAATAATGACGTATGTTCCCATAGTAACGCCAATAGGGACTTTCCATTGACGTCAATGGGTGGAGTATT
TACGGTAAACTGCCCACTTGGCAGTACATCAAGTGTATCATATGCCAAGTACGCCCCCTATTGACGTCAA
TGACGGTAAATGGCCCGCCTGGCATTATGCCCAGTACATGACCTTATGGGACTTTCCTACTTGGCAGTAC
ATCTACGTATTAGTCATCGCTATTACCATGGTGATGCGGTTTTGGCAGTACATCAATGGGCGTGGATAGC
GGTTTGACTCACGGGGATTTCCAAGTCTCCACCCCATTGACGTCAATGGGAGTTTGTTTTGGCACCAAAA
TCAACGGGACTTTCCAAAATGTCGTAACAACTCCGCCCCATTGACGCAAATGGGCGGTAGGCGTGTACGG
TGGGAGGTCTATATAAGCAGAGCTCTCTGGCTAACTAGAGAACCCACTGCTTACTGGCTTATCGAAATTA
ATACGACTCACTATAGGGAGACCCAAGCTGGCTAGCATGAGTTCGCCAAATACATGGAGCACTGGAAGCA
CAGTCTACTCTCCTGTATTTTCACAGAAAATGACGCTGTGGATTCTGCTCCTGCTATCGCTCTACCCAGG
CTTCACTAGCCAAAAGTCAGATGAACAAAAACTAATATCAGAAGAAGACCTAGATGACTATGAAGATTAT
GCTTCTAATAAAACATGGGTGTTGACTCCAAAAGTTCCCGAGGGTGATGTCACTGTCATCTTAAACAACC
TTCTGGAAGGGTACGACAACAAACTTCGGCCCGACATAGGAGTGAAACCAACATTAATTCATACAGATAT
GTACGTGAACAGCATTGGTCCAGTGAATGCTATCAATATGGAATACACAATTGATATTTTTTTTGCCCAA
ACCTGGTATGACAGACGTTTGAAATTTAACAGTACCATTAAAGTTCTCCGATTGAATAGCAATATGGTGG
GGAAAATCTGGATTCCAGACACTTTCTTCAGGAACTCCAAAAAAGCGGATGCTCACTGGATCACGACTCC
CAACAGGATGCTGAGAATTTGGAATGACGGTCGAGTTCTCTACACCTTAAGGCTAACAATTGATGCCGAG
TGCCAGTTGCAATTACACAACTTCCCAATGGATGAACACTCCTGCCCCCTGGAGTTCTCCAGTTATGGTT
ATCCTCGTGAAGAAATTGTTTATCAATGGAAGCGCAGTTCTGTTGAAGTGGGAGACACAAGGTCATGGAG
GCTGTATCAGTTTTCCTTTGTTGGATTGAGGAATACCACTGAAGTAGTGAAGACAACTTCTGGTGACTAT
GTGGTTATGTCCGTGTACTTTGATCTGAGCAGAAGAATGGGGTACTTTACCATCCAGACCTACATTCCCT
GCACACTCATTGTGGTTCTGTCCTGGGTATCCTTCTGGATCAATAAGGATGCTGTCCCTGCAAGAACATC
TTTAGGAATCACGACTGTCCTGACGATGACCACTCTCAGCACCATAGCCCGGAAGTCTCTGCCCAAGGTC
TCCTATGTCACAGCAATGGATCTCTTCGTCTCTGTTTGCTTCATCTTTGTGTTTTCAGCTTTGGTGGAGT
ATGGTACCCTGCACTATTTTGTGAGCAACCGGAAACCAAGCAAGGATAAAGACAAAAAGAAGAAAAACCC
TGCCCCTACCATTGATATCCGTCCCAGATCAGCAACGATCCAAATGAACAATGCCACCCACCTTCAAGAG
AGGGATGAAGAATATGGCTATGAGTGTTTGGATGGCAAGGACTGTGCCAGTTTCTTTTGCTGTTTTGAAG
ACTGCCGAACAGGAGCCTGGAGACACGGGAGGATACACATTCGCATTGCCAAAATGGACTCCTATGCTCG
GATCTTCTTCCCTACCGCCTTCTGCTTGTTCAATCTTGTTTACTGGGTCTCCTATCTTTATCTGTGATGA
CTCGAGTCTAGAGGGCCCGTTTAAACCCGCTGATCAGCCTCGACTGTGCCTTCTAGTTGCCAGCCATCTG
TTGTTTGCCCCTCCCCCGTGCCTTCCTTGACCCTGGAAGGTGCCACTCCCACTGTCCTTTCCTAATAAAA
TGAGGAAATTGCATCGCATTGTCTGAGTAGGTGTCATTCTATTCTGGGGGGTGGGGTGGGGCAGGACAGC
AAGGGGGAGGATTGGGAAGACAATAGCAGGCATGCTGGGGATGCGGTGGGCTCTATGGCTTCTGAGGCGG
AAAGAACCAGCTGGGGCTCTAGGGGGTATCCCC
[124 nt withheld, positions 2414-2537]
C
[91 nt withheld, positions 2539-2629]
A
[49 nt withheld, positions 2631-2679]
CCTTTGACGTTGGAGTCCACGTTCTTT
[37 nt withheld, positions 2707-2743]
ACCCTATCTCGGTCTATTCTTTTGATTTATAAGGGATTTTGCCGATTTCGGCCTATTGGTTAAAAAATGA
GCTGATTTAACAAAAATTTAACGCGAATTAATTCTGTGGAATGTGTGTCAGTTAGGGTGTGGAAAGTCCC
CAGGCTCCCCAGCAGGCAGAAGTATGCAAAGCATGCATCTCAATTAGTCAGCAACCAGGTGTGGAAAGTC
CCCAGGCTCCCCAGCAGGCAGAAGTATGCAAAGCATGCATCTCAATTAGTCAGCAACCATAGTCCCGCCC
CTAACTCCGCCCATCCCGCCCCTAACTCCGCCCAGTTCCGCCCATTCTCCGCCCCATGGCTGACTAATTT
TTTTTATTTATGCAGAGGCCGAGGCCGCCTCTGCCTCTGAGCTATTCCAGAAGTAGTGAGGAGGCTTTTT
TGGAGGCCTAGGCTTTTGCAAAAAGCTCCCGGGAGCTTGTATATCCATTTTCGGATCTGATCAAGAGACA
GGATGAGGATCGTTTCGCATGATTGAACAAGATGGATTGCACGCAGGTTCTCCGGCCGCTTGGGTGGAGA
GGCTATTCGGCTATGACTGGGCACAACAGACAATCGGCTGCTCTGATGCCGCCGTGTTCCGGCTGTCAGC
GCAGGGGCGCCCGGTTCTTTTTGTCAAGACCGACCTGTCCGGTGCCCTGAATGAACTGCAGGACGAGGCA
GCGCGGCTATCGTGGCTGGCCACGACGGGCGTTCCTTGCGCAGCTGTGCTCGACGTTGTCACTGAAGCGG
GAAGGGACTGGCTGCTATTGGGCGAAGTGCCGGGGCAGGATCTCCTGTCATCTCACCTTGCTCCTGCCGA
GAAAGTATCCATCATGGCTGATGCAATGCGGCGGCTGCATACGCTTGATCCGGCTACCTGCCCATTCGAC
CACCAAGCGAAACATCGCATCGAGCGAGCACGTACTCGGATGGAAGCCGGTCTTGTCGATCAGGATGATC
TGGACGAAGAGCATCAGGGGCTCGCGCCAGCCGAACTGTTCGCCAGGCTCAAGGCGCGCATGCCCGACGG
CGAGGATCTCGTCGTGACCCATGGCGATGCCTGCTTGCCGAATATCATGGTGGAAAATGGCCGCTTTTCT
GGATTCATCGACTGTGGCCGGCTGGGTGTGGCGGACCGCTATCAGGACATAGCGTTGGCTACCCGTGATA
TTGCTGAAGAGCTTGGCGGCGAATGGGCTGACCGCTTCCTCGTGCTTTACGGTATCGCCGCTCCCGATTC
GCAGCGCATCGCCTTCTATCGCCTTCTTGACGAGTTCTTCTGAGCGGGACTCTGGGGTTCGAAATGACCG
ACCAAGCGACGCCCAACCTGCCATCACGAGATTTCGATTCCACCGCCGCCTTCTATGAAAGGTTGGGCTT
CGGAATCGTTTTCCGGGACGCCGGCTGGATGATCCTCCAGCGCGGGGATCTCATGCTGGAGTTCTTCGCC
CACCCCAACTTGTTTATTGCAGCTTATAATGGTTACAAATAAAGCAATAGCATCACAAATTTCACAAATA
AAGCATTTTTTTCACTGCATTCTAGTTGTGGTTTGTCCAAACTCATCAATGTATCTTATCATGTCTGTAT
ACCGTCGACCTCTAGCTAGAGCTTGGCGTAATCATGGTCATAGCTGTTTCCTGTGTGAAATTGTTATCCG
CTCACAATTCCACACAACATACGAGCCGGAAGCATAAAGTGTAAAGCCTGGGGTGCCTAATGAGTGAGCT
AACTCACATTAATTGCGTTGCGCTCACTGCCCGCTTTCCAGTCGGGAAACCTGTCGTGCCAGCTGCATTA
ATGAATCGGCCAACGCGCGGGGAGAGGCGGTTTGCGTATTGGGCGCTCTTCCGCTTCCTCGCTCACTGAC
TCGCTGCGCTCGGTCGTTCGGCTGCGGCGAGCGGTATCAGCTCACTCAAAGGCGGTAATACGGTTATCCA
CAGAATCAGGGGATAACGCAGGAAAGAACATGTGAGCAAAAGGCCAGCAAAAGGCCAGGAACCGTAAAAA
GGCCGCGTTGCTGGCGTTTTTCCATAGGCTCCGCCCCCCTGACGAGCATCACAAAAATCGACGCTCAAGT
CAGAGGTGGCGAAACCCGACAGGACTATAAAGATACCAGGCGTTTCCCCCTGGAAGCTCCCTCGTGCGCT
CTCCTGTTCCGACCCTGCCGCTTACCGGATACCTGTCCGCCTTTCTCCCTTCGGGAAGCGTGGCGCTTTC
TCATAGCTCACGCTGTAGGTATCTCAGTTCGGTGTAGGTCGTTCGCTCCAAGCTGGGCTGTGTGCACGAA
CCCCCCGTTCAGCCCGACCGCTGCGCCTTATCCGGTAACTATCGTCTTGAGTCCAACCCGGTAAGACACG
ACTTATCGCCACTGGCAGCAGCCACTGGTAACAGGATTAGCAGAGCGAGGTATGTAGGCGGTGCTACAGA
GTTCTTGAAGTGGTGGCCTAACTACGGCTACACTAGAAGAACAGTATTTGGTATCTGCGCTCTGCTGAAG
CCAGTTACCTTCGGAAAAAGAGTTGGTAGCTCTTGATCCGGCAAACAAACCACCGCTGGTAGCGGTGGTT
TTTTTGTTTGCAAGCAGCAGATTACGCGCAGAAAAAAAGGATCTCAAGAAGATCCTTTGATCTTTTCTAC
GGGGTCTGACGCTCAGTGGAACGAAAACTCACGTTAAGGGATTTTGGTCATGAGATTATCAAAAAGGATC
TTCACCTAGATCCTTTTAAATTAAAAATGAAGTTTTAAATCAATCTAAAGTATATATGAGTAAACTTGGT
CTGACAGTTACCAATGCTTAATCAGTGAGGCACCTATCTCAGCGATCTGTCTATTTCGTTCATCCATAGT
TGCCTGACTCCCCGTCGTGTAGATAACTACGATACGGGAGGGCTTACCATCTGGCCCCAGTGCTGCAATG
ATACCGCGAGACCCACGCTCACCGGCTCCAGATTTATCAGCAATAAACCAGCCAGCCGGAAGGGCCGAGC
GCAGAAGTGGTCCTGCAACTTTATCCGCCTCCATCCAGTCTATTAATTGTTGCCGGGAAGCTAGAGTAAG
TAGTTCGCCAGTTAATAGTTTGCGCAACGTTGTTGCCATTGCTACAGGCATCGTGGTGTCACGCTCGTCG
TTTGGTATGGCTTCATTCAGCTCCGGTTCCCAACGATCAAGGCGAGTTACATGATCCCCCATGTTGTGCA
AAAAAGCGGTTAGCTCCTTCGGTCCTCCGATCGTTGTCAGAAGTAAGTTGGCCGCAGTGTTATCACTCAT
GGTTATGGCAGCACTGCATAATTCTCTTACTGTCATGCCATCCGTAAGATGCTTTTCTGTGACTGGTGAG
TACTCAACCAAGTCATTCTGAGAATAGTGTATGCGGCGACCGAGTTGCTCTTGCCCGGCGTCAATACGGG
ATAATACCGCGCCACATAGCAGAACTTTAAAAGTGCTCATCATTGGAAAACGTTCTTCGGGGCGAAAACT
CTCAAGGATCTTACCGCTGTTGAGATCCAGTTCGATGTAACCCACTCGTGCACCCAACTGATCTTCAGCA
TCTTTTACTTTCACCAGCGTTTCTGGGTGAGCAAAAACAGGAAGGCAAAATGCCGCAAAAAAGGGAATAA
GGGCGACACGGAAATGTTGAATACTCATACTCTTCCTTTTTCAATATTATTGAAGCATTTATCAGGGTTA
TTGTCTCATGAGCGGATACATATTTGAATGTATTTAGAAAAATAAACAAATAGGGGTTCCGCGCACATTT
CCCCGAAAAGTGCCACCTGACGTCGACGGATCGGGAGATCTCCCGATCCCCTATGGTGCACTCTCAGTAC
AATCTGCTCTGATGCCGCATAGTTAAGCCAGTATCTGCTCCCTGCTTGTGTGTTGGAGGTCGCTGAGTAG
TGCGCGAGCAAAATTTAAGCTACAACAAGGCAAGGCTTGACCGACAATTGCATGAAGAATCTGCTTAGGG
TTAGGCGTTTTGCGCTGCTTCGCGATGTACGGGCCAGATATACGCGTT
